Addgene plasmid #116071: CMV-TO-nTEVP-tv-ras
Purpose: Expresses an engineered TEV protease
Depositing lab: Michael Elowitz. Depositing organization: California Institute of Technology. Publication: Programmable protein circuits in living cells. Gao XJ, Chong LS, Kim MS, Elowitz MB. Science. 2018 Sep 21;361(6408):1252-1258. doi: 10.1126/science.aat5062. PubMed 30237357.
Backbone
  Vector backbone: CMV-TO-FlpIn
  Vector type: Mammalian Expression
Growth in bacteria
  Bacterial resistance: Ampicillin, 100 μg/mL
  Growth temperature: 37°C
  Growth strain: DH5alpha
  Copy number: High Copy
Gene/Insert
  Gene/Insert name: nTEVP-tv-ras
  Species: Synthetic
  Cloning method: Gibson Cloning
Terms and licenses: Academic/Nonprofit Terms; Industry Terms: Not Available to Industry
How to cite: CMV-TO-nTEVP-tv-ras was a gift from Michael Elowitz (Addgene plasmid # 116071 ; http://n2t.net/addgene:116071 ; RRID:Addgene_116071)
