[The description below was written by a language model from this plasmid's Addgene catalogue record and pLannotate feature annotations shown in this document.]
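Description:
CMV-TO-nTEVP-tv-ras is a 6.2 kb mammalian expression plasmid built on the CMV-TO-FlpIn backbone and carrying a synthetic insert assembled by Gibson cloning. It is propagated in E. coli at high copy from a ColE1/pUC-type origin under ampicillin selection (AmpR with its bla promoter). A partial f1 origin and lac promoter/operator remnants are also annotated as backbone carry-over.

The expression cassette uses the human CMV immediate-early enhancer and promoter, followed directly by two short hits to tet operator-containing sequences. This fits the "TO" in the name, a CMV promoter that can be repressed by Tet repressor and induced with tetracycline or doxycycline in cells expressing TetR, and that is otherwise constitutive. Downstream lies a fragment of the tobacco etch virus polyprotein corresponding to part of the NIa protease, followed after a short unannotated gap by human HRAS coding sequence, and the unit ends at a bGH polyadenylation signal. The name suggests an N-terminal half of a split TEV protease joined to Ras through a "tv" element, but the record does not define "tv" or state whether HRAS is wild-type or mutant. The stated purpose is simply expression of an engineered TEV protease, from work on programmable protein circuits in living cells.

The backbone also carries an FRT site immediately upstream of a hygromycin resistance gene with no annotated promoter of its own, followed by an SV40 polyadenylation signal. This is the Flp-In arrangement: FLP-mediated recombination into a genomic FRT landing pad places HygR behind a resident promoter, so hygromycin selects stable single-copy integrants. The plasmid can also be used for transient transfection.
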