Features (pLannotate 1.2.2; 23 found; start..end, strand, type, name):
     33..56      +  polyA_signal   bGH poly(A) signal (fragment): bovine growth hormone polyadenylation signal
     60..81      +  promoter       SV40 promoter (fragment): SV40 enhancer and early promoter
    102..335     +  rep_origin     f1 ori (fragment) (sequence partly withheld): f1 bacteriophage origin of replication; arrow indicates direction of (+) strand synthesis
    340..387     +  protein_bind   FRT: FLP-mediated recombination occurs in the 8-bp core sequence TCTAGAAA (Turan and Bode, 2011). FLP recombinase from the Saccharomyces cerevisiae 2μ plasmid
    395..1417    +  CDS            HygR: aminoglycoside phosphotransferase from E. coli; aph(4)-Ia; confers resistance to hygromycin
   1427..1552    +  CDS            ble (fragment): BLE_KLEPN - Experimental evidence at protein level: Swiss-Prot protein existence level 1. Binding protein with a strong affinity to the bleomycin family of antibiotics. Binds to CL990; an antimitotic-antibiotic compound. From Klebsiella pneumoniae.
   1547..1668    +  polyA_signal   SV40 poly(A) signal: SV40 polyadenylation signal
   1741..1757    -  protein_bind   lac operator: The lac repressor binds to the lac operator to inhibit transcription in E. coli. This inhibition can be relieved by adding lactose or isopropyl-β-D-thiogalactopyranoside (IPTG). lac repressor encoded by lacI
   1765..1795    -  promoter       lac promoter: promoter for the E. coli lac operon
   1810..1831    -  protein_bind   CAP binding site: CAP binding activates transcription in the presence of cAMP. E. coli catabolite activator protein
   1844..1936    -  CDS            lacI (fragment): lac repressor; lacI; The lac repressor binds to the lac operator to inhibit transcription in E. coli. This inhibition can be relieved by adding lactose or isopropyl-β-D-thiogalactopyranoside (IPTG).
   2119..2707    -  rep_origin     ori: high-copy-number ColE1/pMB1/pBR322/pUC origin of replication
   2878..3738    -  CDS            AmpR: β-lactamase; bla; confers resistance to ampicillin, carbenicillin, and related antibiotics
   3739..3843    -  promoter       AmpR promoter: bla
   3902..3954    -  misc_feature   bom (fragment): basis of mobility region from pBR322
   4104..4483    +  enhancer       CMV enhancer: human cytomegalovirus immediate early enhancer
   4484..4687    +  promoter       CMV promoter: human cytomegalovirus (CMV) immediate early promoter
   4689..4708    +  promoter       PLtetO-1 promoter (fragment): modified phage lambda PL promoter with tet operator sites (Lutz and Bujard, 1997)
   4710..4729    +  promoter       PLtetO-1 promoter (fragment): modified phage lambda PL promoter with tet operator sites (Lutz and Bujard, 1997)
   4737..4770    +  promoter       TRE3GV promoter (fragment): 3rd-generation Tet-responsive promoter that can be activated by binding of Tet-On® 3G, optimized for retroviral and lentiviral vectors
   4869..5237    +  CDS            POLG_TEV (fragment): Experimental evidence at protein level: Swiss-Prot protein existence level 1. [Nuclear inclusion protein A]: has RNA-binding and proteolytic activities. From Tobacco etch virus (TEV).
   5274..5840    +  CDS            HRAS (sequence partly withheld): RASH_HUMAN - Also known as HRAS1. Experimental evidence at protein level: Swiss-Prot protein existence level 1. Involved in the activation of Ras protein signal transduction (PubMed:22821884). Ras proteins bind GDP/GTP and possess intrinsic GTPase activity (PubMed:12740440, PubMed:14500341, PubMed:9020151). From Homo sapiens (Human).
   5949..17      +  polyA_signal   bGH poly(A) signal (across the origin): bovine growth hormone polyadenylation signal
>Addgene plasmid #116071 | CMV-TO-nTEVP-tv-ras | addgene full sequence | sequence record 224824 | Addgene NGS Result
TGCGGTGGGCTCTATGGAGATCTATCGATGTTCTGGGGATGCGGTGGGCTCTATGGCTTCTGAGGCGGAA
AGAACCAGCTGGGGCTCTAGGGGGTATCCCC
[124 nt withheld, positions 102-225]
C
[91 nt withheld, positions 227-317]
AGGGTGATGGTTCACGTACCTAGAAGTTCCTATTCCGAAGTTCCTATTCTCTAGAAAGTATAGGAACTTC
CTTGGCCAAAAAGCCTGAACTCACCGCGACGTCTGTCGAGAAGTTTCTGATCGAAAAGTTCGACAGCGTC
TCCGACCTGATGCAGCTCTCGGAGGGCGAAGAATCTCGTGCTTTCAGCTTCGATGTAGGAGGGCGTGGAT
ATGTCCTGCGGGTAAATAGCTGCGCCGATGGTTTCTACAAAGATCGTTATGTTTATCGGCACTTTGCATC
GGCCGCGCTCCCGATTCCGGAAGTGCTTGACATTGGGGAATTCAGCGAGAGCCTGACCTATTGCATCTCC
CGCCGTGCACAGGGTGTCACGTTGCAAGACCTGCCTGAAACCGAACTGCCCGCTGTTCTGCAGCCGGTCG
CGGAGGCCATGGATGCGATCGCTGCGGCCGATCTTAGCCAGACGAGCGGGTTCGGCCCATTCGGACCGCA
AGGAATCGGTCAATACACTACATGGCGTGATTTCATATGCGCGATTGCTGATCCCCATGTGTATCACTGG
CAAACTGTGATGGACGACACCGTCAGTGCGTCCGTCGCGCAGGCTCTCGATGAGCTGATGCTTTGGGCCG
AGGACTGCCCCGAAGTCCGGCACCTCGTGCACGCGGATTTCGGCTCCAACAATGTCCTGACGGACAATGG
CCGCATAACAGCGGTCATTGACTGGAGCGAGGCGATGTTCGGGGATTCCCAATACGAGGTCGCCAACATC
TTCTTCTGGAGGCCGTGGTTGGCTTGTATGGAGCAGCAGACGCGCTACTTCGAGCGGAGGCATCCGGAGC
TTGCAGGATCGCCGCGGCTCCGGGCGTATATGCTCCGCATTGGTCTTGACCAACTCTATCAGAGCTTGGT
TGACGGCAATTTCGATGATGCAGCTTGGGCGCAGGGTCGATGCGACGCAATCGTCCGATCCGGAGCCGGG
ACTGTCGGGCGTACACAAATCGCCCGCAGAAGCGCGGCCGTCTGGACCGATGGCTGTGTAGAAGTACTCG
CCGATAGTGGAAACCGACGCCCCAGCACTCGTCCGAGGGCAAAGGAATAGCACGTACTACGAGATTTCGA
TTCCACCGCCGCCTTCTATGAAAGGTTGGGCTTCGGAATCGTTTTCCGGGACGCCGGCTGGATGATCCTC
CAGCGCGGGGATCTCATGCTGGAGTTCTTCGCCCACCCCAACTTGTTTATTGCAGCTTATAATGGTTACA
AATAAAGCAATAGCATCACAAATTTCACAAATAAAGCATTTTTTTCACTGCATTCTAGTTGTGGTTTGTC
CAAACTCATCAATGTATCTTATCATGTCTGTATACCGTCGACCTCTAGCTAGAGCTTGGCGTAATCATGG
TCATAGCTGTTTCCTGTGTGAAATTGTTATCCGCTCACAATTCCACACAACATACGAGCCGGAAGCATAA
AGTGTAAAGCCTGGGGTGCCTAATGAGTGAGCTAACTCACATTAATTGCGTTGCGCTCACTGCCCGCTTT
CCAGTCGGGAAACCTGTCGTGCCAGCTGCATTAATGAATCGGCCAACGCGCGGGGAGAGGCGGTTTGCGT
ATTGGGCGCTCTTCCGCTTCCTCGCTCACTGACTCGCTGCGCTCGGTCGTTCGGCTGCGGCGAGCGGTAT
CAGCTCACTCAAAGGCGGTAATACGGTTATCCACAGAATCAGGGGATAACGCAGGAAAGAACATGTGAGC
AAAAGGCCAGCAAAAGGCCAGGAACCGTAAAAAGGCCGCGTTGCTGGCGTTTTTCCATAGGCTCCGCCCC
CCTGACGAGCATCACAAAAATCGACGCTCAAGTCAGAGGTGGCGAAACCCGACAGGACTATAAAGATACC
AGGCGTTTCCCCCTGGAAGCTCCCTCGTGCGCTCTCCTGTTCCGACCCTGCCGCTTACCGGATACCTGTC
CGCCTTTCTCCCTTCGGGAAGCGTGGCGCTTTCTCATAGCTCACGCTGTAGGTATCTCAGTTCGGTGTAG
GTCGTTCGCTCCAAGCTGGGCTGTGTGCACGAACCCCCCGTTCAGCCCGACCGCTGCGCCTTATCCGGTA
ACTATCGTCTTGAGTCCAACCCGGTAAGACACGACTTATCGCCACTGGCAGCAGCCACTGGTAACAGGAT
TAGCAGAGCGAGGTATGTAGGCGGTGCTACAGAGTTCTTGAAGTGGTGGCCTAACTACGGCTACACTAGA
AGAACAGTATTTGGTATCTGCGCTCTGCTGAAGCCAGTTACCTTCGGAAAAAGAGTTGGTAGCTCTTGAT
CCGGCAAACAAACCACCGCTGGTAGCGGTGGTTTTTTTGTTTGCAAGCAGCAGATTACGCGCAGAAAAAA
AGGATCTCAAGAAGATCCTTTGATCTTTTCTACGGGGTCTGACGCTCAGTGGAACGAAAACTCACGTTAA
GGGATTTTGGTCATGAGATTATCAAAAAGGATCTTCACCTAGATCCTTTTAAATTAAAAATGAAGTTTTA
AATCAATCTAAAGTATATATGAGTAAACTTGGTCTGACAGTTACCAATGCTTAATCAGTGAGGCACCTAT
CTCAGCGATCTGTCTATTTCGTTCATCCATAGTTGCCTGACTCCCCGTCGTGTAGATAACTACGATACGG
GAGGGCTTACCATCTGGCCCCAGTGCTGCAATGATACCGCGAGACCCACGCTCACCGGCTCCAGATTTAT
CAGCAATAAACCAGCCAGCCGGAAGGGCCGAGCGCAGAAGTGGTCCTGCAACTTTATCCGCCTCCATCCA
GTCTATTAATTGTTGCCGGGAAGCTAGAGTAAGTAGTTCGCCAGTTAATAGTTTGCGCAACGTTGTTGCC
ATTGCTACAGGCATCGTGGTGTCACGCTCGTCGTTTGGTATGGCTTCATTCAGCTCCGGTTCCCAACGAT
CAAGGCGAGTTACATGATCCCCCATGTTGTGCAAAAAAGCGGTTAGCTCCTTCGGTCCTCCGATCGTTGT
CAGAAGTAAGTTGGCCGCAGTGTTATCACTCATGGTTATGGCAGCACTGCATAATTCTCTTACTGTCATG
CCATCCGTAAGATGCTTTTCTGTGACTGGTGAGTACTCAACCAAGTCATTCTGAGAATAGTGTATGCGGC
GACCGAGTTGCTCTTGCCCGGCGTCAATACGGGATAATACCGCGCCACATAGCAGAACTTTAAAAGTGCT
CATCATTGGAAAACGTTCTTCGGGGCGAAAACTCTCAAGGATCTTACCGCTGTTGAGATCCAGTTCGATG
TAACCCACTCGTGCACCCAACTGATCTTCAGCATCTTTTACTTTCACCAGCGTTTCTGGGTGAGCAAAAA
CAGGAAGGCAAAATGCCGCAAAAAAGGGAATAAGGGCGACACGGAAATGTTGAATACTCATACTCTTCCT
TTTTCAATATTATTGAAGCATTTATCAGGGTTATTGTCTCATGAGCGGATACATATTTGAATGTATTTAG
AAAAATAAACAAATAGGGGTTCCGCGCACATTTCCCCGAAAAGTGCCACCTGACGTCGACGGATCGGGAG
ATCTCCCGATCCCCTATGGTGCACTCTCAGTACAATCTGCTCTGATGCCGCATAGTTAAGCCAGTATCTG
CTCCCTGCTTGTGTGTTGGAGGTCGCTGAGTAGTGCGCGAGCAAAATTTAAGCTACAACAAGGCAAGGCT
TGACCGACAATTGCATGAAGAATCTGCTTAGGGTTAGGCGTTTTGCGCTGCTTCGTACGGGCCAGATATA
CGCGTTGACATTGATTATTGACTAGTTATTAATAGTAATCAATTACGGGGTCATTAGTTCATAGCCCATA
TATGGAGTTCCGCGTTACATAACTTACGGTAAATGGCCCGCCTGGCTGACCGCCCAACGACCCCCGCCCA
TTGACGTCAATAATGACGTATGTTCCCATAGTAACGCCAATAGGGACTTTCCATTGACGTCAATGGGTGG
AGTATTTACGGTAAACTGCCCACTTGGCAGTACATCAAGTGTATCATATGCCAAGTACGCCCCCTATTGA
CGTCAATGACGGTAAATGGCCCGCCTGGCATTATGCCCAGTACATGACCTTATGGGACTTTCCTACTTGG
CAGTACATCTACGTATTAGTCATCGCTATTACCATGGTGATGCGGTTTTGGCAGTACATCAATGGGCGTG
GATAGCGGTTTGACTCACGGGGATTTCCAAGTCTCCACCCCATTGACGTCAATGGGAGTTTGTTTTGGCA
CCAAAATCAACGGGACTTTCCAAAATGTCGTAACAACTCCGCCCCATTGACGCAAATGGGCGGTAGGCGT
GTACGGTGGGAGGTCTATATAAGCAGAGCTCTCCCTATCAGTGATAGAGATCTCCCTATCAGTGATAGAG
ATCGTCGACGAGCTCGTTTAGTGAACCGTCAGATCGCCTGGAGACGCCATCCACGCTGTTTTGACCTCCA
TAGAAGACACCGGGACCGATCCAGCCTCCGGACTCTAGCGTTTAAACTTAAGCTTCGCCACCATGGGATC
CGGGGAGAGTTTGTTTAAGGGGCCAAGGGACTATAACCCAATATCATCCACTATTTGCCACCTCACTAAC
GAGAGCGATGGACATACAACCTCTCTCTACGGGATAGGCTTCGGTCCTTTCATCATTACCAATAAGCATC
TGTTTCGCCGAAACAACGGTACTCTTCTGGTTCAATCTCTTCATGGTGTCTTCAAGGTGAAAAACACCAC
TACGCTTCAGCAACACCTGATTGATGGTAGGGATATGATAATTATCAGAATGCCGAAAGATTTCCCACCT
TTTCCACAGAAGCTGAAATTCAGGGAACCGCAGAGAGAGGAGAGGATTTGTTTGGTAACGACCAACTTCC
AGACGGGCTCTGGCAGCAGCGAGACGGTTAGATTCCAGAGTGGAGGCGGTGGAGCT
[498 nt withheld, positions 5274-5771]
AAGTTGCGCAAGTTGAACCCCCCTGACGAAAGTGGCCCAGGCTGCATGAGTTGTAAATGCGTCCTCAGCT
AGCTCGAGGAGGGCCCGAACAAAAACTCATCTCAGAAGAGGATCTGAATAGCGCCGTCGACCATCATCAT
AATCATCATTGAGTTTAAACCCGCTGATCAGCCTCGACTGTGCCTTCTAGTTGCCAGCCATCTGTTGTTT
GCCCCTCCCCCGTGCCTTCCTTGACCCTGGAAGGTGCCACTCCCACTGTCCTTTCCTAATAAAATGAGGA
AATTGCATCGCATTGTCTGAGTAGGTGTCATTCTATTCTGGGGGGTGGGGTGGGGCAGGACAGCAAGGGG
GAGGATTGGGAAGACAATAGCAGGCATGCTGGGGA
